Addgene plasmid #170076: PibpA GFP pZa
Purpose: GFP expression under the control of E. coli ibpA promoter
Depositing lab: Urartu Seker. Depositing organization: Bilkent University UNAM, Nanotechnology Research Center. Publication: Genetic Circuits To Detect Nanomaterial Triggered Toxicity through Engineered Heat Shock Response Mechanism. Saltepe B, Bozkurt EU, Haciosmanoglu N, Seker UOS. ACS Synth Biol. 2019 Oct 18;8(10):2404-2417. doi: 10.1021/acssynbio.9b00291. Epub 2019 Oct 2. PubMed 31536326.
Backbone
  Vector backbone: pZa
  Backbone size w/o insert (bp): 2028
  Total vector size (bp): 2745
  Vector type: Bacterial Expression
Growth in bacteria
  Bacterial resistance: Chloramphenicol, 25 μg/mL
  Growth temperature: 37°C
  Growth strain: DH5alpha
  Copy number: Low Copy
Gene/Insert
  Gene/Insert name: Green fluorescent protein (alt name: GFP)
  Species: Bacteria
  Insert size (bp): 717
  Promoter: PibpA
  Cloning method: Gibson Cloning
  Sequencing primers: 5′ TACGCCCGGTAGTGATCTTAT
Terms and licenses: Academic/Nonprofit Terms; Industry Terms: Not Available to Industry
How to cite: PibpA GFP pZa was a gift from Urartu Seker (Addgene plasmid # 170076 ; http://n2t.net/addgene:170076 ; RRID:Addgene_170076)
