[The description below was written by a language model from this plasmid's Addgene catalogue record and pLannotate feature annotations shown in this document.]
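Description:
PibpA GFP pZa is a small bacterial expression plasmid (about 2.7 kb) built on the pZa backbone for use in E. coli. It replicates from a p15A origin, which the catalogue lists as low copy and which is compatible with ColE1-type plasmids, so it can be co-maintained with a second construct. Selection is by chloramphenicol, provided by a chloramphenicol acetyltransferase gene driven by its own cat promoter and followed by the phage lambda t0 terminator. This cassette is on the opposite strand from the reporter. The automated annotation also reports a short RSF origin fragment spanning the sequence junction. This is only a partial match and is unlikely to be a functional second replicon.

The payload is a transcriptional reporter made by Gibson assembly, in which a green fluorescent protein coding sequence of roughly 717 bp is placed under the E. coli ibpA promoter and terminated by the rrnB T1 terminator. The feature table does not annotate the promoter itself, but an unannotated stretch of about 200 bp upstream of the reporter ORF is where PibpA and its ribosome binding site would be expected. The annotation tool labels the ORF as hfriFP, a fluorescent protein attributed to Herbaspirillum frisingense, whereas the catalogue simply calls it GFP with species "Bacteria". The record does not resolve which variant it is.

ibpA encodes a small heat shock protein whose promoter responds to heat shock and protein-misfolding stress, so fluorescence reports activation of this response. The associated publication describes whole-cell genetic circuits that detect nanomaterial-triggered toxicity through an engineered heat shock response, and this plasmid fits that work as a stress-responsive sensor.
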