Features (pLannotate 1.2.2; 7 found; start..end, strand, type, name):
    112..657     -  rep_origin     p15A ori: Plasmids containing the medium-copy-number p15A origin of replication can be propagated in E. coli cells that contain a second plasmid with the ColE1 origin.
    771..865     -  terminator     lambda t0 terminator: transcription terminator from phage lambda
    886..1545    -  CDS            CmR: chloramphenicol acetyltransferase; cat; confers resistance to chloramphenicol
   1546..1648    -  promoter       cat promoter: promoter of the E. coli cat gene encoding chloramphenicol acetyltransferase
   1867..2580    +  CDS            hfriFP: hfriFP is a fluorescent protein published in 2013, derived from Herbaspirillum frisingense.
   2601..2687    +  terminator     rrnB T1 terminator: Escherichia coli rrnB; transcription terminator T1 from the E. coli rrnB gene
   2713..24      -  rep_origin     RSF ori (fragment) (across the origin): Plasmids containing the RSF 1030 origin of replication can be propagated in E. coli cells that contain additional plasmids with compatible origins.
>Addgene plasmid #170076 | PibpA GFP pZa | addgene full sequence | sequence record 343078 | Addgene NGS Result
CGGTCGTTCGACTGCGGCGAGCGGAAATGGCTTACGAACGGGGCGGAGATTTCCTGGAAGATGCCAGGAA
GATACTTAACAGGGAAGTGAGAGGGCCGCGGCAAAGCCGTTTTTCCATAGGCTCCGCCCCCCTGACAAGC
ATCACGAAATCTGACGCTCAAATCAGTGGTGGCGAAACCCGACAGGACTATAAAGATACCAGGCGTTTCC
CCCTGGCGGCTCCCTCGTGCGCTCTCCTGTTCCTGCCTTTCGGTTTACCGGTGTCATTCCGCTGTTATGG
CCGCGTTTGTCTCATTCCACGCCTGACACTCAGTTCCGGGTAGGCAGTTCGCTCCAAGCTGGACTGTATG
CACGAACCCCCCGTTCAGTCCGACCGCTGCGCCTTATCCGGTAACTATCGTCTTGAGTCCAACCCGGAAA
GACATGCAAAAGCACCACTGGCAGCAGCCACTGGTAATTGATTTAGAGGAGTTAGTCTTGAAGTCATGCG
CCGGTTAAGGCTAAACTGAAAGGACAAGTTTTGGTGACTGCGCTCCTCCAAGCCAGTTACCTCGGTTCAA
AGAGTTGGTAGCTCAGAGAACCTTCGAAAAACCGCCCTGCAAGGCGGTTTTTTCGTTTTCAGAGCAAGAG
ATTACGCGCAGACCAAAACGATCTCAAGAAGATCATCTTATTAATCAGATAAAATATTTCTAGATTTCAG
TGCAATTTATCTCTTCAAATGTAGCACCTGAAGTCAGCCCCATACGATATAAGTTGTTACTAGTGCTTGG
ATTCTCACCAATAAAAAACGCCCGGCGGCAACCGAGCGTTCTGAACAAATCCAGATGGAGTTCTGAGGTC
ATTACTGGATCTATCAACAGGAGTCCAAGCGAGCTCGATATCAAATTACGCCCCGCCCTGCCACTCATCG
CAGTACTGTTGTAATTCATTAAGCATTCTGCCGACATGGAAGCCATCACAAACGGCATGATGAACCTGAA
TCGCCAGCGGCATCAGCACCTTGTCGCCTTGCGTATAATATTTGCCCATGGTGAAAACGGGGGCGAAGAA
GTTGTCCATATTGGCCACGTTTAAATCAAAACTGGTGAAACTCACCCAGGGATTGGCTGAGACGAAAAAC
ATATTCTCAATAAACCCTTTAGGGAAATAGGCCAGGTTTTCACCGTAACACGCCACATCTTGCGAATATA
TGTGTAGAAACTGCCGGAAATCGTCGTGGTATTCACTCCAGAGCGATGAAAACGTTTCAGTTTGCTCATG
GAAAACGGTGTAACAAGGGTGAACACTATCCCATATCACCAGCTCACCGTCTTTCATTGCCATACGGAAT
TCCGGATGAGCATTCATCAGGCGGGCAAGAATGTGAATAAAGGCCGGATAAAACTTGTGCTTATTTTTCT
TTACGGTCTTTAAAAAGGCCGTAATATCCAGCTGAACGGTCTGGTTATAGGTACATTGAGCAACTGACTG
AAATGCCTCAAAATGTTCTTTACGATGCCATTGGGATATATCAACGGTGGTATATCCAGTGATTTTTTTC
TCCATTTTAGCTTCCTTAGCTCCTGAAAATCTCGATAACTCAAAAAATACGCCCGGTAGTGATCTTATTT
CATTATGGTGAAAGTTGGAACCTCTTACGTGCCGATCAACGTCTCATTTTCGCCAGATATCGACGTCCTC
GAGGAGCTCAAAATAACATCATCATTACGTCGCACTGTGGCGGCTATCGCACTTTAACGTTTCGTGCTGC
CCCCTCAGTCTATGCAATAGACCATAAACTGCAAAAAAAAGTCCGCTGATAAGGCTTGAAAAGTTCATTT
CCAGACCCATTTTTACATCGGTCCATAAACGGAATTAGGGGGTACCATGCGTAAAGGAGAAGAACTTTTC
ACTGGAGTTGTCCCAATTCTTGTTGAATTAGATGGTGATGTTAATGGGCACAAATTTTCTGTCAGTGGAG
AGGGTGAAGGTGATGCAACATACGGAAAACTTACCCTTAAATTTATTTGCACTACTGGAAAACTACCTGT
TCCATGGCCAACACTTGTCACTACTTTCGGTTATGGTGTTCAATGCTTTGCGAGATACCCAGATCATATG
AAACAGCATGACTTTTTCAAGAGTGCCATGCCCGAAGGTTATGTACAGGAAAGAACTATATTTTTCAAAG
ATGACGGGAACTACAAGACACGTGCTGAAGTCAAGTTTGAAGGTGATACCCTTGTTAATAGAATCGAGTT
AAAAGGTATTGATTTTAAAGAAGATGGAAACATTCTTGGACACAAATTGGAATACAACTATAACTCACAC
AATGTATACATCATGGCAGACAAACAAAAGAATGGAATCAAAGTTAACTTCAAAATTAGACACAACATTG
AAGATGGAAGCGTTCAACTAGCAGACCATTATCAACAAAATACTCCAATTGGCGATGGCCCTGTCCTTTT
ACCAGACAACCATTACCTGTCCACACAATCTGCCCTTTCGAAAGATCCCAACGAAAAGAGAGACCACATG
GTCCTTCTTGAGTTTGTAACAGCTGCTGGGATTACACATGGCATGGATGAACTATACAAATAAAAGCTTA
CGCGTGGCATCAAATAAAACGAAAGGCTCAGTCGAAAGACTGGGCCTTTCGTTTTATCTGTTGTTTGTCG
GTGAACGCTCTCCTGAGTAGGACAAATCCGCCGCCCTAGACCTAGGGATATATTCCGCTTCCTCGCTCAC
TGACTCGCTACGCT
